Addgene plasmid #17396: pENTR4-GFP-C1 (w392-1)
Purpose: Gateway entry vector for N-term eGFP fusion, frame C1
Depositing lab: Eric Campeau & Paul Kaufman. Depositing organization: University of Massachusetts, Worcester. Publication: A versatile viral system for expression and depletion of proteins in mammalian cells. Campeau E, Ruhl VE, Rodier F, Smith CL, Rahmberg BL, Fuss JO, Campisi J, Yaswen P, Cooper PK, Kaufman PD.. PLoS One. 2009 Aug 6;4(8):e6529. 10.1371/journal.pone.0006529 PubMed 19657394.
Backbone
  Vector backbone: pENTR4
  Backbone manufacturer: Invitrogen
  Backbone size w/o insert (bp): 3028
  Vector type: Mammalian Expression ; Entry vector
Growth in bacteria
  Bacterial resistance: Kanamycin, 50 μg/mL
  Growth temperature: 37°C
  Growth strain: DH5alpha
  Growth instructions: TOP10F', 37oC
  Copy number: High Copy
Gene/Insert
  Gene/Insert name: GFP (alt name: eGFP-C1)
  Insert size (bp): 716
  Cloning method: Restriction Enzyme; 5′ cloning site Nco I (not destroyed); 3′ cloning site Xba I (not destroyed)
  Sequencing primers: 5′ ENTRforw; 3′ ENTRrev
Terms and licenses: Academic/Nonprofit Terms; Industry Terms: Not Available to Industry
Depositor comments: Please note that there are minor discrepancies between Addgene's quality control sequence and the depositor reference sequence upstream of the EGFP. The changes should not affect plasmid function.
How to cite: pENTR4-GFP-C1 (w392-1) was a gift from Eric Campeau & Paul Kaufman (Addgene plasmid # 17396 ; http://n2t.net/addgene:17396 ; RRID:Addgene_17396)
