[The description below was written by a language model from this plasmid's Addgene catalogue record and pLannotate feature annotations shown in this document.]
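Description:
pENTR4-GFP-C1 (w392-1) is a Gateway entry vector built on the Invitrogen pENTR4 backbone and designed to place enhanced GFP at the N-terminus of a protein of interest. It is propagated in E. coli as a high-copy plasmid from a ColE1/pUC-type origin and selected with kanamycin through an aph(3')-Ia (KanR) cassette. The annotation also picks up a short fragment resembling the RSF origin, which is only a partial match rather than a second functional replicon. The catalogue gives 3,028 bp as the backbone size without insert, but the depositor's full sequence, EGFP included, is also 3,028 nt, so that figure appears to describe the whole plasmid.

The payload sits between the attL1 and attL2 recombination sites. It consists of an EGFP coding sequence, cloned between NcoI and XbaI sites that both remain intact, followed directly by a multiple cloning site. A gene of interest is inserted into this MCS in the "C1" reading frame so that it is translated as a continuation of EGFP. The rrnB T1 and T2 terminators lie upstream of attL1 and insulate the cassette from read-through transcription in bacteria. No eukaryotic promoter is annotated in the entry clone itself. Although it is catalogued under mammalian expression, expression depends on moving the EGFP-fusion cassette by LR Clonase recombination into a destination vector that supplies the promoter and other expression elements.

The associated publication describes a viral vector system for expressing and depleting proteins in mammalian cells, which this entry clone was made to feed. The depositor notes minor discrepancies between the reference and quality-control sequences upstream of EGFP, which are not expected to affect function.
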