Features (pLannotate 1.2.2; 9 found; start..end, strand, type, name):
      1..46      +  rep_origin     RSF ori (fragment): Plasmids containing the RSF 1030 origin of replication can be propagated in E. coli cells that contain additional plasmids with compatible origins.
    106..149     -  terminator     rrnB T1 terminator: Escherichia coli rrnB; transcription terminator T1 from the E. coli rrnB gene
    281..308     +  terminator     rrnB T2 terminator: transcription terminator T2 from the E. coli rrnB gene
    358..457     +  protein_bind   attL1: mutant version of attL; recombination site for the Gateway® LR reaction LR Clonase™
    463..1179    +  CDS            EGFP: EGFP is a basic (constitutively fluorescent) green fluorescent protein published in 1996, derived from Aequorea victoria. It is reported to be a rapidly-maturing weak dimer with moderate acid sensitivity.
   1180..1245    +  misc_feature   MCS: multiple cloning site
   1257..1356    -  protein_bind   attL2: mutant version of attL; recombination site for the Gateway® LR reaction LR Clonase™
   1479..2288    +  CDS            KanR: aminoglycoside phosphotransferase; aph(3')-Ia; confers resistance to kanamycin in bacteria or G418 (Geneticin®) in eukaryotes
   2378..2966    +  rep_origin     ori: high-copy-number ColE1/pMB1/pBR322/pUC origin of replication
>Addgene plasmid #17396 | pENTR4-GFP-C1 (w392-1) | depositor full sequence | sequence record 8575 | Author sequence
CTTTCCTGCGTTATCCCCTGATTCTGTGGATAACCGTATTACCGCTAGCATGGATCTCGGGGACGTCTAA
CTACTAAGCGAGAGTAGGGAACTGCCAGGCATCAAATAAAACGAAAGGCTCAGTCGGAAGACTGGGCCTT
TCGTTTTATCTGTTGTTTGTCGGTGAACGCTCTCCTGAGTAGGACAAATCCGCCGGGAGCGGATTTGAAC
GTTGTGAAGCAACGGCCCGGAGGGTGGCGGGCAGGACGCCCGCCATAAACTGCCAGGCATCAAACTAAGC
AGAAGGCCATCCTGACGGATGGCCTTTTTGCGTTTCTACAAACTCTTCCTGTTAGTTAGTTACTTAAGCT
CGGGCCCCAAATAATGATTTTATTTTGACTGATAGTGACCTGTTCGTTGCAACAAATTGATAAGCAATGC
TTTTTTATAATGCCAACTTTGTACAAAAAAGCAGGCTCCACCATGGTGAGCAAGGGCGAGGAGCTGTTCA
CCGGGGTGGTGCCCATCCTGGTCGAGCTGGACGGCGACGTAAACGGCCACAAGTTCAGCGTGTCCGGCGA
GGGCGAGGGCGATGCCACCTACGGCAAGCTGACCCTGAAGTTCATCTGCACCACCGGCAAGCTGCCCGTG
CCCTGGCCCACCCTCGTGACCACCCTGACCTACGGCGTGCAGTGCTTCAGCCGCTACCCCGACCACATGA
AGCAGCACGACTTCTTCAAGTCCGCCATGCCCGAAGGCTACGTCCAGGAGCGCACCATCTTCTTCAAGGA
CGACGGCAACTACAAGACCCGCGCCGAGGTGAAGTTCGAGGGCGACACCCTGGTGAACCGCATCGAGCTG
AAGGGCATCGACTTCAAGGAGGACGGCAACATCCTGGGGCACAAGCTGGAGTACAACTACAACAGCCACA
ACGTCTATATCATGGCCGACAAGCAGAAGAACGGCATCAAGGTGAACTTCAAGATCCGCCACAACATCGA
GGACGGCAGCGTGCAGCTCGCCGACCACTACCAGCAGAACACCCCCATCGGCGACGGCCCCGTGCTGCTG
CCCGACAACCACTACCTGAGCACCCAGTCCGCCCTGAGCAAAGACCCCAACGAGAAGCGCGATCACATGG
TCCTGCTGGAGTTCGTGACCGCCGCCGGGATCACTCTCGGCATGGACGAGCTGTACAAGTCCGGACTCAG
ATCTCGAGCTCAAGCTTCGAATTCTGCAGTCGACGGTACCGCGGGCCCGGGATCCACCGGATCTAGACCC
AGCTTTCTTGTACAAAGTTGGCATTATAAGAAAGCATTGCTTATCAATTTGTTGCAACGAACAGGTCACT
ATCAGTCAAAATAAAATCATTATTTGCCATCCAGCTGCAGCTCTGGCCCGTGTCTCAAAATCTCTGATGT
TACATTGCACAAGATAAAAATATATCATCATGAACAATAAAACTGTCTGCTTACATAAACAGTAATACAA
GGGGTGTTATGAGCCATATTCAACGGGAAACGTCGAGGCCGCGATTAAATTCCAACATGGATGCTGATTT
ATATGGGTATAAATGGGCTCGCGATAATGTCGGGCAATCAGGTGCGACAATCTATCGCTTGTATGGGAAG
CCCGATGCGCCAGAGTTGTTTCTGAAACATGGCAAAGGTAGCGTTGCCAATGATGTTACAGATGAGATGG
TCAGACTAAACTGGCTGACGGAATTTATGCCTCTTCCGACCATCAAGCATTTTATCCGTACTCCTGGTGA
TGCATGGTTACTCACCACTGCGATCCCCGGAAAAACAGCATTCCAGGTATTAGAAGAATATCCTGATTCA
GGTGAAAATATTGTTGATGCGCTGGCAGTGTTCCTGCGCCGGTTGCATTCGATTCCTGTTTGTAATTGTC
CTTTTAACAGCGATCGCGTATTTCGTCTCGCTCAGGCGCAATCACGAATGAATAACGGTTTGGTTGATGC
GAGTGATTTTGATGACGAGCGTAATGGCTGGCCTGTTGAACAAGTCTGGAAAGAAATGCATAAACTTTTG
CCATTCTCACCGGATTCAGTCGTCACTCATGGTGATTTCTCACTTGATAACCTTATTTTTGACGAGGGGA
AATTAATAGGTTGTATTGATGTTGGACGAGTCGGAATCGCAGACCGATACCAGGATCTTGCCATCCTATG
GAACTGCCTCGGTGAGTTTTCTCCTTCATTACAGAAACGGCTTTTTCAAAAATATGGTATTGATAATCCT
GATATGAATAAATTGCAGTTTCATTTGATGCTCGATGAGTTTTTCTAATCAGAATTGGTTAATTGGTTGT
AACATTATTCAGATTGGGCCCCGTTCCACTGAGCGTCAGACCCCGTAGAAAAGATCAAAGGATCTTCTTG
AGATCCTTTTTTTCTGCGCGTAATCTGCTGCTTGCAAACAAAAAAACCACCGCTACCAGCGGTGGTTTGT
TTGCCGGATCAAGAGCTACCAACTCTTTTTCCGAAGGTAACTGGCTTCAGCAGAGCGCAGATACCAAATA
CTGTTCTTCTAGTGTAGCCGTAGTTAGGCCACCACTTCAAGAACTCTGTAGCACCGCCTACATACCTCGC
TCTGCTAATCCTGTTACCAGTGGCTGCTGCCAGTGGCGATAAGTCGTGTCTTACCGGGTTGGACTCAAGA
CGATAGTTACCGGATAAGGCGCAGCGGTCGGGCTGAACGGGGGGTTCGTGCACACAGCCCAGCTTGGAGC
GAACGACCTACACCGAACTGAGATACCTACAGCGTGAGCTATGAGAAAGCGCCACGCTTCCCGAAGGGAG
AAAGGCGGACAGGTATCCGGTAAGCGGCAGGGTCGGAACAGGAGAGCGCACGAGGGAGCTTCCAGGGGGA
AACGCCTGGTATCTTTATAGTCCTGTCGGGTTTCGCCACCTCTGACTTGAGCGTCGATTTTTGTGATGCT
CGTCAGGGGGGCGGAGCCTATGGAAAAACGCCAGCAACGCGGCCTTTTTACGGTTCCTGGCCTTTTGCTG
GCCTTTTGCTCACATGTT
