>Addgene plasmid #17396 | pENTR4-GFP-C1 (w392-1) | addgene partial sequence | sequence record 83631 | pENTR-R 5'-ATGGCTCATAACACCCCTTG-3'
TTTATTGTTCATGATGATATATTTTTATCTTGTGCAATGTAACATCAGAGATTTTGAGACACGGGCCAGA
GCTGCAGCTGGATGGCAAATAATGATTTTATTTTGACTGATAGTGACCTGTTCGTTGCAACAAATTGATA
AGCAATGCTTTCTTATAATGCCAACTTTGTACAAGAAAGCTGGGTCTAGATCCGGTGGATCCCGGGCCCG
CGGTACCGTCGACTGCAGAATTCGAAGCTTGAGCTCGAGATCTGAGTCCGGACTTGTACAGCTCGTCCAT
GCCGAGAGTGATCCCGGCGGCGGTCACGAACTCCAGCAGGACCATGTGATCGCGCTTCTCGTTGGGGTCT
TTGCTCAGGGCGGACTGGGTGCTCAGGTAGTGGTTGTCGGGCAGCAGCACGGGGCCGTCGCCGATGGGGG
TGTTCTGCTGGTAGTGGTCGGCGAGCTGCACGCTGCCGTCCTCGATGTTGTGGCGGATCTTGAAGTTCAC
CTTGATGCCGTTCTTCTGCTTGTCGGCCATGATATAGACGTTGTGGCTGTTGTAGTTGTACTCCAGCTTG
TGCCCCAGGATGTTGCCGTCCTCCTTGAAGTCGATGCCCTTCAGCTCGATGCGGTTCACCAGGGTGTCGC
CCTCGAACTTCACCTCGGCGCGGGTCTTGTAGTTGCCGTCGTCCTTGAAGA
