>Addgene plasmid #17396 | pENTR4-GFP-C1 (w392-1) | addgene partial sequence | sequence record 83633 | EGFP-N 5'-CGTCGCCGTCCAGCTCGACCAG-3'
CCTTGCTCACCATGGTGGAGCCTGCTTTTTTGTACAAAGTTGGCATTATAAAAAAGCATTGCTTATCAAT
TTGTTGCAACGAACAGGTCACTATCAGTCAAAATAAAATCATTATTTGGGGCCCGAGCTTAAGTAACTAA
CTAACAGGAAGAGTTTGTAGAAACGCAAAAAGGCCATCCGTCAGGATGGCCTTCTGCTTAGTTTGATGCC
TGGCAGTTTATGGCGGGCGTCCTGCCCGCCACCCTCCGGGCCGTTGCTTCACAACGTTCAAATCCGCTCC
CGGCGGATTTGTCCTACTCAGGAGAGCGTTCACCGACAAACAACAGATAAAACGAAAGGCTCAGTCGGAA
GACTGGGCCTTTCGTTTTATTTGATGCCTGGCAGTTCCCTACTCTCGCTTAGTAGTTAGACGTCCCCGAG
ATCCATGCTAGCGGTAATACGGTTATCCACAGAATCAGGGGATAACGCAGGAAAGAACATGTGAGCAAAA
GGCCAGCAAAAGGCCAGGAACCGTAAAAAGGCCGCGTTGCTGGCGTTTTTCCATAGGCTCCGCCCCCCTG
ACGAGCATCACAAAAATCGACGCTCAAGTCAGAGGTGGCGAAACCCGACAGGACTATAAAGATACCAGGC
GTTTCCCCCTGGAAGCTCCCTCGTGCGCTCTCCTGTTCCGACCCTGCCGCTTACCGGATACCTGTCCGCC
TTTCTCCCTTCGGGAAGCGTGGCGCTTTCTCATAGCTCACGCTGTAGGTATCTCAGTTCGGTGTAGGTCG
TTCGCTCCAAGCTGGGCTGTGTGCACGAACCCCCCGTTCAGCCCGACCGCTGCGCCTTATCCGGTAACTA
TCGTCTTGAGTCCAACCCGGTAAGACACGACTTATCGCCACTGGCAGCAGCCACTGGTAACAGGATTAGC
AGAGCGAGGTATGTAGGCGGTGCTACAGAGTTC
